Addgene plasmid #62162: pMuLE ENTR CMV PuroR R4-R3
Purpose: MuLE (Multiple Lentiviral Expression) Entry vector containing a CMV promoter and Puromycin module. Compatible with MultiSite Gateway cloning
Depositing lab: Ian Frew. Depositing organization: University of Zurich. Publication: A versatile modular vector system for rapid combinatorial mammalian genetics. Albers J, Danzer C, Rechsteiner M, Lehmann H, Brandt LP, Hejhal T, Catalano A, Busenhart P, Goncalves AF, Brandt S, Bode PK, Bode-Lesniewska B, Wild PJ, Frew IJ. J Clin Invest. 2015 Mar 9. pii: 79743. doi: 10.1172/JCI79743. PubMed 25751063.
Backbone
  Vector backbone: N/A
  Vector type: Mammalian Expression ; MuLE Gateway Entry Vector
Growth in bacteria
  Bacterial resistance: Kanamycin, 50 μg/mL
  Growth temperature: 37°C
  Growth strain: DH5alpha
  Copy number: High Copy
Gene/Insert
  Gene/Insert name: Puromycin
  Species: Synthetic
  Promoter: CMV
  Cloning method: Gateway Cloning
  Sequencing primers: 5′ M13-fwd; 3′ M13-rev
Terms and licenses: Academic/Nonprofit Terms; Industry Terms: Not Available to Industry
How to cite: pMuLE ENTR CMV PuroR R4-R3 was a gift from Ian Frew (Addgene plasmid # 62162 ; http://n2t.net/addgene:62162 ; RRID:Addgene_62162)
