[The description below was written by a language model from this plasmid's Addgene catalogue record and pLannotate feature annotations shown in this document.]
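Description:
pMuLE ENTR CMV PuroR R4-R3 is a small (about 4 kb) Gateway entry plasmid from the MuLE (Multiple Lentiviral Expression) toolkit, a modular system for assembling several expression cassettes into a single lentiviral vector by MultiSite Gateway recombination. It is not itself a lentiviral vector. It is a bacterial shuttle for one module, propagated in E. coli at high copy from a ColE1/pUC-type origin and selected with kanamycin through an aph(3')-Ia gene. The record does not name a parental backbone, but the annotated rrnB T1 and T2 terminators, the M13 sequencing primer sites and the short lacI and lacZα remnants are typical of commercial Gateway entry backbones. The terminators insulate the cloned cassette from read-through transcription in bacteria.

The payload lies between an attR4 site and an attR3 site, which the annotation places on either side of the cassette in the circular map. It consists of the human cytomegalovirus immediate-early enhancer and promoter driving PuroR, the puromycin N-acetyltransferase gene from Streptomyces alboniger. A T7 promoter sits just upstream of the coding sequence. A very short match annotated as an HIV-1 truncated 5' LTR fragment sits at the end of the CMV promoter, and probably reflects sequence similarity or a cloning remnant rather than a functional viral element. No polyadenylation signal is annotated within the cassette.

The R4-R3 flanks determine this module's position and orientation when it is combined with other MuLE entry vectors carrying compatible sites in an LR Clonase reaction with a lentiviral destination vector. The resulting construct gains a constitutive puromycin selection cassette, so transduced mammalian cells can be enriched alongside whatever cDNA, shRNA or reporter modules are co-assembled.
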