Features (pLannotate 1.2.2; 14 found; start..end, strand, type, name):
      9..132     +  protein_bind   attR3: mutant version of attR; recombination site for the Gateway® LR reaction LR Clonase™
    188..206     -  promoter       T7 promoter: promoter for bacteriophage T7 RNA polymerase
    340..1149    +  CDS            KanR: aminoglycoside phosphotransferase; aph(3')-Ia; confers resistance to kanamycin in bacteria or G418 (Geneticin®) in eukaryotes
   1296..1884    +  rep_origin     ori: high-copy-number ColE1/pMB1/pBR322/pUC origin of replication
   2067..2159    +  CDS            lacI (fragment): lac repressor; lacI; The lac repressor binds to the lac operator to inhibit transcription in E. coli. This inhibition can be relieved by adding lactose or isopropyl-β-D-thiogalactopyranoside (IPTG).
   2214..2241    -  terminator     rrnB T2 terminator: transcription terminator T2 from the E. coli rrnB gene
   2373..2416    +  terminator     rrnB T1 terminator: Escherichia coli rrnB; transcription terminator T1 from the E. coli rrnB gene
   2463..2499    -  CDS            lacZα (fragment): LacZα fragment of β-galactosidase; lacZ fragment
   2549..2673    -  protein_bind   attR4: mutant version of attR; recombination site for the Gateway® LR reaction LR Clonase™
   2700..3079    +  enhancer       CMV enhancer: human cytomegalovirus immediate early enhancer
   3080..3283    +  promoter       CMV promoter: human cytomegalovirus (CMV) immediate early promoter
   3279..3312    +  LTR            5' LTR (truncated) (fragment): truncated 5' long terminal repeat (LTR) from HIV-1
   3328..3346    +  promoter       T7 promoter: promoter for bacteriophage T7 RNA polymerase
   3363..3962    +  CDS            PuroR: puromycin N-acetyltransferase; pac from Streptomyces alboniger; confers resistance to puromycin
>Addgene plasmid #62162 | pMuLE ENTR CMV PuroR R4-R3 | depositor full sequence | sequence record 101446 | Full Sequence
CTAGAGGACAACTTTGTATAATAAAGTTGAACGAGAAACGTAAAATGATATAAATATCAATATATTAAAT
TAGATTTTGCATAAAAAACAGACTACATAATACTGTAAAACACAACATATCCAGTCACTATGAATCAACT
ACTTAGATGGTATTAGTGACCTGTACTGCAGGGCGGCCGCGATATCCCCTATAGTGAGTCGTATTACATG
GTCATAGCTGTTTCCTGGCAGCTCTGGCCCGTGTCTCAAAATCTCTGATGTTACATTGCACAAGATAAAA
ATATATCATCATGAACAATAAAACTGTCTGCTTACATAAACAGTAATACAAGGGGTGTTATGAGCCATAT
TCAACGGGAAACGTCGAGGCCGCGATTAAATTCCAACATGGATGCTGATTTATATGGGTATAAATGGGCT
CGCGATAATGTCGGGCAATCAGGTGCGACAATCTATCGCTTGTATGGGAAGCCCGATGCGCCAGAGTTGT
TTCTGAAACATGGCAAAGGTAGCGTTGCCAATGATGTTACAGATGAGATGGTCAGACTAAACTGGCTGAC
GGAATTTATGCCTCTTCCGACCATCAAGCATTTTATCCGTACTCCTGATGATGCATGGTTACTCACCACT
GCGATCCCCGGAAAAACAGCATTCCAGGTATTAGAAGAATATCCTGATTCAGGTGAAAATATTGTTGATG
CGCTGGCAGTGTTCCTGCGCCGGTTGCATTCGATTCCTGTTTGTAATTGTCCTTTTAACAGCGATCGCGT
ATTTCGTCTCGCTCAGGCGCAATCACGAATGAATAACGGTTTGGTTGATGCGAGTGATTTTGATGACGAG
CGTAATGGCTGGCCTGTTGAACAAGTCTGGAAAGAAATGCATAAACTTTTGCCATTCTCACCGGATTCAG
TCGTCACTCATGGTGATTTCTCACTTGATAACCTTATTTTTGACGAGGGGAAATTAATAGGTTGTATTGA
TGTTGGACGAGTCGGAATCGCAGACCGATACCAGGATCTTGCCATCCTATGGAACTGCCTCGGTGAGTTT
TCTCCTTCATTACAGAAACGGCTTTTTCAAAAATATGGTATTGATAATCCTGATATGAATAAATTGCAGT
TTCATTTGATGCTCGATGAGTTTTTCTAATCAGAATTGGTTAATTGGTTGTAACACTGGCAGAGCATTAC
GCTGACTTGACGGGACGGCGCAAGCTCATGACCAAAATCCCTTAACGTGAGTTACGCGTCGTTCCACTGA
GCGTCAGACCCCGTAGAAAAGATCAAAGGATCTTCTTGAGATCCTTTTTTTCTGCGCGTAATCTGCTGCT
TGCAAACAAAAAAACCACCGCTACCAGCGGTGGTTTGTTTGCCGGATCAAGAGCTACCAACTCTTTTTCC
GAAGGTAACTGGCTTCAGCAGAGCGCAGATACCAAATACTGTTCTTCTAGTGTAGCCGTAGTTAGGCCAC
CACTTCAAGAACTCTGTAGCACCGCCTACATACCTCGCTCTGCTAATCCTGTTACCAGTGGCTGCTGCCA
GTGGCGATAAGTCGTGTCTTACCGGGTTGGACTCAAGACGATAGTTACCGGATAAGGCGCAGCGGTCGGG
CTGAACGGGGGGTTCGTGCACACAGCCCAGCTTGGAGCGAACGACCTACACCGAACTGAGATACCTACAG
CGTGAGCTATGAGAAAGCGCCACGCTTCCCGAAGGGAGAAAGGCGGACAGGTATCCGGTAAGCGGCAGGG
TCGGAACAGGAGAGCGCACGAGGGAGCTTCCAGGGGGAAACGCCTGGTATCTTTATAGTCCTGTCGGGTT
TCGCCACCTCTGACTTGAGCGTCGATTTTTGTGATGCTCGTCAGGGGGGCGGAGCCTATGGAAAAACGCC
AGCAACGCGGCCTTTTTACGGTTCCTGGCCTTTTGCTGGCCTTTTGCTCACATGTTCTTTCCTGCGTTAT
CCCCTGATTCTGTGGATAACCGTATTACCGCCTTTGAGTGAGCTGATACCGCTCGCCGCAGCCGAACGAC
CGAGCGCAGCGAGTCAGTGAGCGAGGAAGCGGAAGAGCGCCCAATACGCAAACCGCCTCTCCCCGCGCGT
TGGCCGATTCATTAATGCAGCTGGCACGACAGGTTTCCCGACTGGAAAGCGGGCAGTGAGCGCAACGCAA
TTAATACGCGTACCGCTAGCCAGGAAGAGTTTGTAGAAACGCAAAAAGGCCATCCGTCAGGATGGCCTTC
TGCTTAGTTTGATGCCTGGCAGTTTATGGCGGGCGTCCTGCCCGCCACCCTCCGGGCCGTTGCTTCACAA
CGTTCAAATCCGCTCCCGGCGGATTTGTCCTACTCAGGAGAGCGTTCACCGACAAACAACAGATAAAACG
AAAGGCCCAGTCTTCCGACTGAGCCTTTCGTTTTATTTGATGCCTGGCAGTTCCCTACTCTCGCGTTAAC
GCTAGCATGGATGTTTTCCCAGTCACGACGTTGTAAAACGACGGCCAGTCTTAAGCTCGGGCCCCTACAG
GTCACTAATACCATCTAAGTAGTTGATTCATAGTGACTGGATATGTTGTGTTTTACAGTATTATGTAGTC
TGTTTTTTATGCAAAATCTAATTTAATATATTGATATTTATATCATTTTACGTTTCTCGTTCAACTTTTC
TATACAAAGTTGGCGATGTACGGGCCAGATATACGCGTTGACATTGATTATTGACTAGTTATTAATAGTA
ATCAATTACGGGGTCATTAGTTCATAGCCCATATATGGAGTTCCGCGTTACATAACTTACGGTAAATGGC
CCGCCTGGCTGACCGCCCAACGACCCCCGCCCATTGACGTCAATAATGACGTATGTTCCCATAGTAACGC
CAATAGGGACTTTCCATTGACGTCAATGGGTGGAGTATTTACGGTAAACTGCCCACTTGGCAGTACATCA
AGTGTATCATATGCCAAGTACGCCCCCTATTGACGTCAATGACGGTAAATGGCCCGCCTGGCATTATGCC
CAGTACATGACCTTATGGGACTTTCCTACTTGGCAGTACATCTACGTATTAGTCATCGCTATTACCATGG
TGATGCGGTTTTGGCAGTACATCAATGGGCGTGGATAGCGGTTTGACTCACGGGGATTTCCAAGTCTCCA
CCCCATTGACGTCAATGGGAGTTTGTTTTGGCACCAAAATCAACGGGACTTTCCAAAATGTCGTAACAAC
TCCGCCCCATTGACGCAAATGGGCGGTAGGCGTGTACGGTGGGAGGTCTATATAAGCAGAGCTCTCTGGC
TAACTAGAGAACCCACTGCTTACTGGCTTATCGAAATTAATACGACTCACTATAGGGAGACCCAAGCTTA
CCATGACCGAGTACAAGCCCACGGTGCGCCTCGCCACCCGCGACGACGTCCCCAGGGCCGTACGCACCCT
CGCCGCCGCGTTCGCCGACTACCCCGCCACGCGCCACACCGTCGATCCGGACCGCCACATCGAGCGGGTC
ACCGAGCTGCAAGAACTCTTCCTCACGCGCGTCGGGCTCGACATCGGCAAGGTGTGGGTCGCGGACGACG
GCGCCGCGGTGGCGGTCTGGACCACGCCGGAGAGCGTCGAAGCGGGGGCGGTGTTCGCCGAGATCGGCCC
GCGCATGGCCGAGTTGAGCGGTTCCCGGCTGGCCGCGCAGCAACAGATGGAAGGCCTCCTGGCGCCGCAC
CGGCCCAAGGAGCCCGCGTGGTTCCTGGCCACCGTCGGCGTCTCGCCCGACCACCAGGGCAAGGGTCTGG
GCAGCGCCGTCGTGCTCCCCGGAGTGGAGGCGGCCGAGCGCGCCGGGGTGCCCGCCTTCCTGGAGACCTC
CGCGCCCCGCAACCTCCCCTTCTACGAGCGGCTCGGCTTCACCGTCACCGCCGACGTCGAGGTGCCCGAA
GGACCGCGCACCTGGTGCATGACCCGCAAGCCCGGTGCCTGACGCCCGCCCCACGACCCGCAGCGCCCGA
CCGAAAGGAGCGCACGACCCCATGCATCGCCAGTCGAGCATGCAT
