>Addgene plasmid #62162 | pMuLE ENTR CMV PuroR R4-R3 | addgene partial sequence | sequence record 103715 | M13-F20 5'-TGTAAAACGACGGCCAGT-3'
ATCTAAGTAGTTGATTCATAGTGACTGGATATGTTGTGTTTTACAGTATTATGTAGTCTGTTTTTTATGC
AAAATCTAATTTAATATATTGATATTTATATCATTTTACGTTTCTCGTTCAACTTTTCTATACAAAGTTG
GCGATGTACGGGCCAGATATACGCGTTGACATTGATTATTGACTAGTTATTAATAGTAATCAATTACGGG
GTCATTAGTTCATAGCCCATATATGGAGTTCCGCGTTACATAACTTACGGTAAATGGCCCGCCTGGCTGA
CCGCCCAACGACCCCCGCCCATTGACGTCAATAATGACGTATGTTCCCATAGTAACGCCAATAGGGACTT
TCCATTGACGTCAATGGGTGGAGTATTTACGGTAAACTGCCCACTTGGCAGTACATCAAGTGTATCATAT
GCCAAGTACGCCCCCTATTGACGTCAATGACGGTAAATGGCCCGCCTGGCATTATGCCCAGTACATGACC
TTATGGGACTTTCCTACTTGGCAGTACATCTACGTATTAGTCATCGCTATTACCATGGTGATGCGGTTTT
GGCAGTACATCAATGGGCGTGGATAGCGGTTTGACTCACGGGGATTTCCAAGTCTCCACCCCATTGACGT
CAATGGGAGTTTGTTTTGGCACCAAAATCAACGGGACTTTCCAAAATGTCGTAACAACTCCGCCCCATTG
ACGCAAATGGGCGGTAGGCGTGTACGGTGGGAGGTCTATAT
