>Addgene plasmid #62162 | pMuLE ENTR CMV PuroR R4-R3 | addgene partial sequence | sequence record 103717 | M13-Rev 5'-CAGGAAACAGCTATGACC-3'
TGCAGTACAGGTCACTAATACCATCTAAGTAGTTGATTCATAGTGACTGGATATGTTGTGTTTTACAGTA
TTATGTAGTCTGTTTTTTATGCAAAATCTAATTTAATATATTGATATTTATATCATTTTACGTTTCTCGT
TCAACTTTATTATACAAAGTTGTCCTCTAGATGCATGCTCGACTGGCGATGCATGGGGTCGTGCGCTCCT
TTCGGTCGGGCGCTGCGGGTCGTGGGGCGGGCGTCAGGCACCGGGCTTGCGGGTCATGCACCAGGTGCGC
GGTCCTTCGGGCACCTCGACGTCGGCGGTGACGGTGAAGCCGAGCCGCTCGTAGAAGGGGAGGTTGCGGG
GCGCGGAGGTCTCCAGGAAGGCGGGCACCCCGGCGCGCTCGGCCGCCTCCACTCCGGGGAGCACGACGGC
GCTGCCCAGACCCTTGCCCTGGTGGTCGGGCGAGACGCCGACGGTGGCCAGGAACCACGCGGGCTCCTTG
GGCCGGTGCGGCGCCAGGAGGCCTTCCATCTGTTGCTGCGCGGCCAGCCGGGAACCGCTCAACTCGGCCA
TGCGCGGGCCGATCTCGGCGAACACCGCCCCCGCTTCGACGCTCTCCGGCGTGGTCCAGACCGCCACCGC
GGCGCCGTCGTCCGCGA
